>Addgene plasmid #204355 | pCAGGS-PDGFRb559-562del-IRES2-EGFP | addgene full sequence | sequence record 408127 | Addgene NGS Result
ATTATTGAAGCATTTATCAGGGTTATTGTCTCATGAGCGGATACATATTTGAATGTATTTAGAAAAATAA
ACAAATAGGGGTTCCGCGCACATTTCCCCGAAAAGTGCCACCTGGGTCGACATTGATTATTGACTAGTTA
TTAATAGTAATCAATTACGGGGTCATTAGTTCATAGCCCATATATGGAGTTCCGCGTTACATAACTTACG
GTAAATGGCCCGCCTGGCTGACCGCCCAACGACCCCCGCCCATTGACGTCAATAATGACGTATGTTCCCA
TAGTAACGCCAATAGGGACTTTCCATTGACGTCAATGGGTGGAGTATTTACGGTAAACTGCCCACTTGGC
AGTACATCAAGTGTATCATATGCCAAGTACGCCCCCTATTGACGTCAATGACGGTAAATGGCCCGCCTGG
CATTATGCCCAGTACATGACCTTATGGGACTTTCCTACTTGGCAGTACATCTACGTATTAGTCATCGCTA
TTACCATGGTCGAGGTGAGCCCCACGTTCTGCTTCACTCTCCCCATCTCCCCCCCCTCCCCACCCCCAAT
TTTGTATTTATTTATTTTTTAATTATTTTGTGCAGCGATGGGGGCGGGGGGGGGGGGGGCGCGCGCCAGG
CGGGGCGGGGCGGGGCGAGGGGCGGGGCGGGGCGAGGCGGAGAGGTGCGGCGGCAGCCAATCAGAGCGGC
GCGCTCCGAAAGTTTCCTTTTATGGCGAGGCGGCGGCGGCGGCGGCCCTATAAAAAGCGAAGCGCGCGGC
GGGCGGGAGTCGCTGCGCGCTGCCTTCGCCCCGTGCCCCGCTCCGCCGCCGCCTCGCGCCGCCCGCCCCG
GCTCTGACTGACCGCGTTACTCCCACAGGTGAGCGGGCGGGACGGCCCTTCTCCTCCGGGCTGTAATTAG
CGCTTGGTTTAATGACGGCTTGTTTCTTTTCTGTGGCTGCGTGAAAGCCTTGAGGGGCTCCGGGAGGGCC
CTTTGTGCGGGGGGAGCGGCTCGGGGGGTGCGTGCGTGTGTGTGTGCGTGGGGAGCGCCGCGTGCGGCTC
CGCGCTGCCCGGCGGCTGTGAGCGCTGCGGGCGCGGCGCGGGGCTTTGTGCGCTCCGCAGTGTGCGCGAG
GGGAGCGCGGCCGGGGGCGGTGCCCCGCGGTGCGGGGGGGGCTGCGAGGGGAACAAAGGCTGCGTGCGGG
GTGTGTGCGTGGGGGGGTGAGCAGGGGGTGTGGGCGCGTCGGTCGGGCTGCAACCCCCCCTGCACCCCCC
TCCCCGAGTTGCTGAGCACGGCCCGGCTTCGGGTGCGGGGCTCCGTACGGGGCGTGGCGCGGGGCTCGCC
GTGCCGGGCGGGGGGTGGCGGCAGGTGGGGGTGCCGGGCGGGGCGGGGCCGCCTCGGGCCGGGGAGGGCT
CGGGGGAGGGGCGCGGCGGCCCCCGGAGCGCCGGCGGCTGTCGAGGCGCGGCGAGCCGCAGCCATTGCCT
TTTATGGTAATCGTGCGAGAGGGCGCAGGGACTTCCTTTGTCCCAAATCTGTGCGGAGCCGAAATCTGGG
AGGCGCCGCCGCACCCCCTCTAGCGGGCGCGGGGCGAAGCGGTGCGGCGCCGGCAGGAAGGAAATGGGCG
GGGAGGGCCTTCGTGCGTCGCCGCGCCGCCGTCCCCTTCTCCCTCTCCAGCCTCGGGGCTGTCCGCGGGG
GGACGGCTGCCTTCGGGGGGGACGGGGCAGGGCGGGGTTCGGCTTCTGGCGTGTGACCGGCGGCTCTAGA
GCCTCTGCTAACCATGTTCATGCCTTCTTCTTTTTCCTACAGCTCCTGGGCAACGTGCTGGTTATTGGGA
GAGGGCAGTAAGGAGGACTTCCTGGAGGGGGTGACTGTCCAGAGCCTGGAACTGTGCCCACACCAGAAGC
CATCAGCAGCAAGGACACCATGCGGCTTCCGGGTGCGATGCCAGCTCTGGCCCTCAAAGGCGAGCTGCTG
TTGCTGTCTCTCCTGTTACTTCTGGAACCACAGATCTCTCAGGGCCTGGTCGTCACACCCCCGGGGCCAG
AGCTTGTCCTCAATGTCTCCAGCACCTTCGTTCTGACCTGCTCGGGTTCAGCTCCGGTGGTGTGGGAACG
GATGTCCCAGGAGCCCCCACAGGAAATGGCCAAGGCCCAGGATGGCACCTTCTCCAGCGTGCTCACACTG
ACCAACCTCACTGGGCTAGACACGGGAGAATACTTTTGCACCCACAATGACTCCCGTGGACTGGAGACCG
ATGAGCGGAAACGGCTCTACATCTTTGTGCCAGATCCCACCGTGGGCTTCCTCCCTAATGATGCCGAGGA
ACTATTCATCTTTCTCACGGAAATAACTGAGATCACCATTCCATGCCGAGTAACAGACCCACAGCTGGTG
GTGACACTGCACGAGAAGAAAGGGGACGTTGCACTGCCTGTCCCCTATGATCACCAACGTGGCTTTTCTG
GTATCTTTGAGGACAGAAGCTACATCTGCAAAACCACCATTGGGGACAGGGAGGTGGATTCTGATGCCTA
CTATGTCTACAGACTCCAGGTGTCATCCATCAACGTCTCTGTGAACGCAGTGCAGACTGTGGTCCGCCAG
GGTGAGAACATCACCCTCATGTGCATTGTGATCGGGAATGAGGTGGTCAACTTCGAGTGGACATACCCCC
GCAAAGAAAGTGGGCGGCTGGTGGAGCCGGTGACTGACTTCCTCTTGGATATGCCTTACCACATCCGCTC
CATCCTGCACATCCCCAGTGCCGAGTTAGAAGACTCGGGGACCTACACCTGCAATGTGACGGAGAGTGTG
AATGACCATCAGGATGAAAAGGCCATCAACATCACCGTGGTTGAGAGCGGCTACGTGCGGCTCCTGGGAG
AGGTGGGCACACTACAATTTGCTGAGCTGCATCGGAGCCGGACACTGCAGGTAGTGTTCGAGGCCTACCC
ACCGCCCACTGTCCTGTGGTTCAAAGACAACCGCACCCTGGGCGACTCCAGCGCTGGCGAAATCGCCCTG
TCCACGCGCAACGTGTCGGAGACCCGGTATGTGTCAGAGCTGACACTGGTTCGCGTGAAGGTGGCAGAGG
CTGGCCACTACACCATGCGGGCCTTCCATGAGGATGCTGAGGTCCAGCTCTCCTTCCAGCTACAGATCAA
TGTCCCTGTCCGAGTGCTGGAGCTAAGTGAGAGCCACCCTGACAGTGGGGAACAGACAGTCCGCTGTCGT
GGCCGGGGCATGCCCCAGCCGAACATCATCTGGTCTGCCTGCAGAGACCTCAAAAGGTGTCCACGTGAGC
TGCCGCCCACGCTGCTGGGGAACAGTTCCGAAGAGGAGAGCCAGCTGGAGACTAACGTGACGTACTGGGA
GGAGGAGCAGGAGTTTGAGGTGGTGAGCACACTGCGTCTGCAGCACGTGGATCGGCCACTGTCGGTGCGC
TGCACGCTGCGCAACGCTGTGGGCCAGGACACGCAGGAGGTCATCGTGGTGCCACACTCCTTGCCCTTTA
AGGTGGTGGTGATCTCAGCCATCCTGGCCCTGGTGGTGCTCACCATCATCTCCCTTATCATCCTCATCAT
GCTTTGGCAGAAGGAGATCCGATGGAAGGTGATTGAGTCTGTGAGCTCTGACGGCCATGAGTACATCTAC
GTGGACCCCATGCAGCTGCCCTATGACTCCACGTGGGAGCTGCCGCGGGACCAGCTTGTGCTGGGACGCA
CCCTCGGCTCTGGGGCCTTTGGGCAGGTGGTGGAGGCCACGGCTCATGGCCTGAGCCATTCTCAGGCCAC
GATGAAAGTGGCCGTCAAGATGCTTAAATCCACAGCCCGCAGCAGTGAGAAGCAAGCCCTTATGTCGGAG
CTGAAGATCATGAGTCACCTTGGGCCCCACCTGAACGTGGTCAACCTGTTGGGGGCCTGCACCAAAGGAG
GACCCATCTATATCATCACTGAGTACTGCCGCTACGGAGACCTGGTGGACTACCTGCACCGCAACAAACA
CACCTTCCTGCAGCACCACTCCGACAAGCGCCGCCCGCCCAGCGCGGAGCTCTACAGCAATGCTCTGCCC
GTTGGGCTCCCCCTGCCCAGCCATGTGTCCTTGACCGGGGAGAGCGACGGTGGCTACATGGACATGAGCA
AGGACGAGTCGGTGGACTATGTGCCCATGCTGGACATGAAAGGAGACGTCAAATATGCAGACATCGAGTC
CTCCAACTACATGGCCCCTTACGATAACTACGTTCCCTCTGCCCCTGAGAGGACCTGCCGAGCAACTTTG
ATCAACGAGTCTCCAGTGCTAAGCTACATGGACCTCGTGGGCTTCAGCTACCAGGTGGCCAATGGCATGG
AGTTTCTGGCCTCCAAGAACTGCGTCCACAGAGACCTGGCGGCTAGGAACGTGCTCATCTGTGAAGGCAA
GCTGGTCAAGATCTGTGACTTTGGCCTGGCTCGAGACATCATGCGGGACTCGAATTACATCTCCAAAGGC
AGCACCTTTTTGCCTTTAAAGTGGATGGCTCCGGAGAGCATCTTCAACAGCCTCTACACCACCCTGAGCG
ACGTGTGGTCCTTCGGGATCCTGCTCTGGGAGATCTTCACCTTGGGTGGCACCCCTTACCCAGAGCTGCC
CATGAACGAGCAGTTCTACAATGCCATCAAACGGGGTTACCGCATGGCCCAGCCTGCCCATGCCTCCGAC
GAGATCTATGAGATCATGCAGAAGTGCTGGGAAGAGAAGTTTGAGATTCGGCCCCCCTTCTCCCAGCTGG
TGCTGCTTCTCGAGAGACTGTTGGGCGAAGGTTACAAAAAGAAGTACCAGCAGGTGGATGAGGAGTTTCT
GAGGAGTGACCACCCAGCCATCCTTCGGTCCCAGGCCCGCTTGCCTGGGTTCCATGGCCTCCGATCTCCC
CTGGACACCAGCTCCGTCCTCTATACTGCCGTGCAGCCCAATGAGGGTGACAACGACTATATCATCCCCC
TGCCTGACCCCAAACCCGAGGTTGCTGACGAGGGCCCACTGGAGGGTTCCCCCAGCCTAGCCAGCTCCAC
CCTGAATGAAGTCAACACCTCCTCAACCATCTCCTGTGACAGCCCCCTGGAGCCCCAGGACGAACCAGAG
CCAGAGCCCCAGCTTGAGCTCCAGGTGGAGCCGGAGCCAGAGCTGGAACAGTTGCCGGATTCGGGGTGCC
CTGCGCCTCGGGCGGAAGCAGAGGATAGCTTCCTGTAGGGGGCTGGCCCCTACCCTGCCCTGCCTGAAGC
TCCCCCCCTGCCAGCACCCAGCATCTCCTGGCCTGGCCTGACCGGGCTTCCTGTCAGCCAGGCTGCCCTT
ATCAGCTGTCCCCTTCTGGAAGCTTTCTGCTCCTGACGTGTTGTGCCCCAAACCCTGGGGCTGGCTTAGG
AGGCAAGAATGATATCGAATTGGGATCCGCCCCTCTCCCTCCCCCCCCCCTAACGTTACTGGCCGAAGCC
GCTTGGAATAAGGCCGGTGTGCGTTTGTCTATATGTTATTTTCCACCATATTGCCGTCTTTTGGCAATGT
GAGGGCCCGGAAACCTGGCCCTGTCTTCTTGACGAGCATTCCTAGGGGTCTTTCCCCTCTCGCCAAAGGA
ATGCAAGGTCTGTTGAATGTCGTGAAGGAAGCAGTTCCTCTGGAAGCTTCTTGAAGACAAACAACGTCTG
TAGCGACCCTTTGCAGGCAGCGGAACCCCCCACCTGGCGACAGGTGCCTCTGCGGCCAAAAGCCACGTGT
ATAAGATACACCTGCAAAGGCGGCACAACCCCAGTGCCACGTTGTGAGTTGGATAGTTGTGGAAAGAGTC
AAATGGCTCTCCTCAAGCGTATTCAACAAGGGGCTGAAGGATGCCCAGAAGGTACCCCATTGTATGGGAT
CTGATCTGGGGCCTCGGTACACATGCTTTACATGTGTTTAGTCGAGGTTAAAAAAACGTCTAGGCCCCCC
GAACCACGGGGACGTGGTTTTCCTTTGAAAAACACGATGATAATATGGCCACAACCATGGTGAGCAAGGG
CGAGGAGCTGTTCACCGGGGTGGTGCCCATCCTGGTCGAGCTGGACGGCGACGTAAACGGCCACAAGTTC
AGCGTGTCCGGCGAGGGCGAGGGCGATGCCACCTACGGCAAGCTGACCCTGAAGTTCATCTGCACCACCG
GCAAGCTGCCCGTGCCCTGGCCCACCCTCGTGACCACCCTGACCTACGGCGTGCAGTGCTTCAGCCGCTA
CCCCGACCACATGAAGCAGCACGACTTCTTCAAGTCCGCCATGCCCGAAGGCTACGTCCAGGAGCGCACC
ATCTTCTTCAAGGACGACGGCAACTACAAGACCCGCGCCGAGGTGAAGTTCGAGGGCGACACCCTGGTGA
ACCGCATCGAGCTGAAGGGCATCGACTTCAAGGAGGACGGCAACATCCTGGGGCACAAGCTGGAGTACAA
CTACAACAGCCACAACGTCTATATCATGGCCGACAAGCAGAAGAACGGCATCAAGGTGAACTTCAAGATC
CGCCACAACATCGAGGACGGCAGCGTGCAGCTCGCCGACCACTACCAGCAGAACACCCCCATCGGCGACG
GCCCCGTGCTGCTGCCCGACAACCACTACCTGAGCACCCAGTCCGCCCTGAGCAAAGACCCCAACGAGAA
GCGCGATCACATGGTCCTGCTGGAGTTCGTGACCGCCGCCGGGATCACTCTCGGCATGGACGAGCTGTAC
AAGTAAAGCGGCCGCTGAGCATCTGACTTCTGGCTAATAAAGGAAATTTATTTTCATTGCAATAGTGTGT
TGGAATTTTTTGTGTCTCTCACTCGGAAGGACATATGGGAGGGCAAATCATTTAAAACATCAGAATGAGT
ATTTGGTTTAGAGTTTGGCAACATATGCCCATATGCTGGCTGCCATGAACAAAGGTTGGCTATAAAGAGG
TCATCAGTATATGAAACAGCCCCCTGCTGTCCATTCCTTATTCCATAGAAAAGCCTTGACTTGAGGTTAG
ATTTTTTTTATATTTTGTTTTGTGTTATTTTTTTCTTTAACATCCCTAAAATTTTCCTTACATGTTTTAC
TAGCCAGATTTTTCCTCCTCTCCTGACTACTCCCAGTCATAGCTGTCCCTCTTCTCTTATGGAGATCCCT
CGACCTGCAGCCCAAGCTTGGCGTAATCATGGTCATAGCTGTTTCCTGTGTGAAATTGTTATCCGCTCAC
AATTCCACACAACATACGAGCCGGAAGCATAAAGTGTAAAGCCTGGGGTGCCTAATGAGTGAGCTAACTC
ACATTAATTGCGTTGCGCTCACTGCCCGCTTTCCAGTCGGGAAACCTGTCGTGCCAGCGGATCCGCATCT
CAATTAGTCAGCAACCATAGTCCCGCCCCTAACTCCGCCCATCCCGCCCCTAACTCCGCCCAGTTCCGCC
CATTCTCCGCCCCATGGCTGACTAATTTTTTTTATTTATGCAGAGGCCGAGGCCGCCTCGGCCTCTGAGC
TATTCCAGAAGTAGTGAGGAGGCTTTTTTGGAGGCCTAGGCTTTTGCAAAAAGCTAACTTGTTTATTGCA
GCTTATAATGGTTACAAATAAAGCAATAGCATCACAAATTTCACAAATAAAGCATTTTTTTCACTGCATT
CTAGTTGTGGTTTGTCCAAACTCATCAATGTATCTTATCATGTCTGGATCCGCTGCATTAATGAATCGGC
CAACGCGCGGGGAGAGGCGGTTTGCGTATTGGGCGCTCTTCCGCTTCCTCGCTCACTGACTCGCTGCGCT
CGGTCGTTCGGCTGCGGCGAGCGGTATCAGCTCACTCAAAGGCGGTAATACGGTTATCCACAGAATCAGG
GGATAACGCAGGAAAGAACATGTGAGCAAAAGGCCAGCAAAAGGCCAGGAACCGTAAAAAGGCCGCGTTG
CTGGCGTTTTTCCATAGGCTCCGCCCCCCTGACGAGCATCACAAAAATCGACGCTCAAGTCAGAGGTGGC
GAAACCCGACAGGACTATAAAGATACCAGGCGTTTCCCCCTGGAAGCTCCCTCGTGCGCTCTCCTGTTCC
GACCCTGCCGCTTACCGGATACCTGTCCGCCTTTCTCCCTTCGGGAAGCGTGGCGCTTTCTCATAGCTCA
CGCTGTAGGTATCTCAGTTCGGTGTAGGTCGTTCGCTCCAAGCTGGGCTGTGTGCACGAACCCCCCGTTC
AGCCCGACCGCTGCGCCTTATCCGGTAACTATCGTCTTGAGTCCAACCCGGTAAGACACGACTTATCGCC
ACTGGCAGCAGCCACTGGTAACAGGATTAGCAGAGCGAGGTATGTAGGCGGTGCTACAGAGTTCTTGAAG
TGGTGGCCTAACTACGGCTACACTAGAAGAACAGTATTTGGTATCTGCGCTCTGCTGAAGCCAGTTACCT
TCGGAAAAAGAGTTGGTAGCTCTTGATCCGGCAAACAAACCACCGCTGGTAGCGGTGGTTTTTTTGTTTG
CAAGCAGCAGATTACGCGCAGAAAAAAAGGATCTCAAGAAGATCCTTTGATCTTTTCTACGGGGTCTGAC
GCTCAGTGGAACGAAAACTCACGTTAAGGGATTTTGGTCATGAGATTATCAAAAAGGATCTTCACCTAGA
TCCTTTTAAATTAAAAATGAAGTTTTAAATCAATCTAAAGTATATATGAGTAAACTTGGTCTGACAGTTA
CCAATGCTTAATCAGTGAGGCACCTATCTCAGCGATCTGTCTATTTCGTTCATCCATAGTTGCCTGACTC
CCCGTCGTGTAGATAACTACGATACGGGAGGGCTTACCATCTGGCCCCAGTGCTGCAATGATACCGCGAG
ACCCACGCTCACCGGCTCCAGATTTATCAGCAATAAACCAGCCAGCCGGAAGGGCCGAGCGCAGAAGTGG
TCCTGCAACTTTATCCGCCTCCATCCAGTCTATTAATTGTTGCCGGGAAGCTAGAGTAAGTAGTTCGCCA
GTTAATAGTTTGCGCAACGTTGTTGCCATTGCTACAGGCATCGTGGTGTCACGCTCGTCGTTTGGTATGG
CTTCATTCAGCTCCGGTTCCCAACGATCAAGGCGAGTTACATGATCCCCCATGTTGTGCAAAAAAGCGGT
TAGCTCCTTCGGTCCTCCGATCGTTGTCAGAAGTAAGTTGGCCGCAGTGTTATCACTCATGGTTATGGCA
GCACTGCATAATTCTCTTACTGTCATGCCATCCGTAAGATGCTTTTCTGTGACTGGTGAGTACTCAACCA
AGTCATTCTGAGAATAGTGTATGCGGCGACCGAGTTGCTCTTGCCCGGCGTCAATACGGGATAATACCGC
GCCACATAGCAGAACTTTAAAAGTGCTCATCATTGGAAAACGTTCTTCGGGGCGAAAACTCTCAAGGATC
TTACCGCTGTTGAGATCCAGTTCGATGTAACCCACTCGTGCACCCAACTGATCTTCAGCATCTTTTACTT
TCACCAGCGTTTCTGGGTGAGCAAAAACAGGAAGGCAAAATGCCGCAAAAAAGGGAATAAGGGCGACACG
GAAATGTTGAATACTCATACTCTTCCTTTTTCAAT
Features (pLannotate 1.2.2; 18 found; start..end, strand, type, name):
    119..498     +  enhancer       CMV enhancer: human cytomegalovirus immediate early enhancer
    500..775     +  promoter       chicken β-actin promoter: No description available
    776..1792    +  intron         chimeric intron: chimera between introns from chicken β-actin and rabbit β-globin
   1910..5215    +  CDS            PDGFRB: PGFRB_HUMAN - Also known as PDGFR, PDGFR1. Experimental evidence at protein level: Swiss-Prot protein existence level 1. Tyrosine-protein kinase that acts as cell-surface receptor for homodimeric PDGFB and PDGFD and for heterodimers formed by PDGFA and PDGFB, and plays an essential role in the regulation of embryonic development, cell proliferation, survival, differentiation, chemotaxis and migration. Plays an essential role in blood vessel development by promoting proliferation, migration and recruitment of pericytes and smooth muscle cells to endothelial cells. Plays a role in the migration
   5420..6006    +  misc_feature   IRES2: internal ribosome entry site (IRES) of the encephalomyocarditis virus (EMCV)
   6007..6726    +  CDS            EGFP: the original enhanced GFP (Yang et al., 1996) mammalian codon-optimized
   6756..6811    +  polyA_signal   β-globin poly(A) signal: rabbit β-globin polyadenylation signal (Gil and Proudfoot, 1987)
   7196..7212    -  protein_bind   lac operator: The lac repressor binds to the lac operator to inhibit transcription in E. coli. This inhibition can be relieved by adding lactose or isopropyl-β-D-thiogalactopyranoside (IPTG). lac repressor encoded by lacI
   7220..7250    -  promoter       lac promoter: promoter for the E. coli lac operon
   7265..7286    -  protein_bind   CAP binding site: CAP binding activates transcription in the presence of cAMP. E. coli catabolite activator protein
   7299..7338    -  CDS            lacI (fragment): lac repressor; lacI; The lac repressor binds to the lac operator to inhibit transcription in E. coli. This inhibition can be relieved by adding lactose or isopropyl-β-D-thiogalactopyranoside (IPTG).
   7345..7367    +  promoter       SV40 promoter (fragment): SV40 enhancer and early promoter
   7391..7526    +  rep_origin     SV40 ori: SV40 origin of replication
   7546..7680    +  polyA_signal   SV40 poly(A) signal: SV40 polyadenylation signal
   7682..7736    -  CDS            lacI (fragment): lac repressor; lacI; The lac repressor binds to the lac operator to inhibit transcription in E. coli. This inhibition can be relieved by adding lactose or isopropyl-β-D-thiogalactopyranoside (IPTG).
   7919..8507    -  rep_origin     ori: high-copy-number ColE1/pMB1/pBR322/pUC origin of replication
   8678..9538    -  CDS            AmpR: β-lactamase; bla; confers resistance to ampicillin, carbenicillin, and related antibiotics
   9539..88      -  promoter       AmpR promoter (across the origin): bla
