[The description below was written by a language model from this plasmid's Addgene catalogue record and pLannotate feature annotations shown in this document.]
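Description:
pCAGGS-PDGFRb559-562del-IRES2-EGFP is a mammalian expression plasmid of about 9.6 kb built on the pCAGGS backbone. It is maintained in E. coli through a high-copy ColE1/pUC-type origin and selected with ampicillin via the β-lactamase gene and its own promoter. The backbone also carries remnants typical of this vector family: a lac promoter/operator with a CAP binding site, short lacI fragments, a fragment of the SV40 promoter, an SV40 origin of replication (which can support episomal replication in cells expressing large T antigen) and an SV40 polyadenylation signal. No mammalian drug-selection marker is annotated.

The payload is a single bicistronic transcription unit driven by the CAG promoter arrangement, in which the CMV immediate-early enhancer, the chicken β-actin promoter and a chimeric chicken β-actin/rabbit β-globin intron together give strong, broadly active expression. The first open reading frame encodes human platelet-derived growth factor receptor beta (PDGFRB), a receptor tyrosine kinase, carrying a deletion of residues 559–562. Downstream, an EMCV-derived IRES2 element allows cap-independent translation of EGFP from the same mRNA, so green fluorescence marks cells that express the mutant receptor without fusing a tag to it. The transcript is terminated by the rabbit β-globin polyadenylation signal.

The stated purpose is expression of this mutant PDGFRB. The associated publication concerns somatic mutations that increase PDGFRB and NF-κB signaling in intracranial aneurysms, which suggests use in testing the functional consequences of the variant in transfected cells, with EGFP identifying the expressing population.
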