Addgene plasmid #204355: pCAGGS-PDGFRb559-562del-IRES2-EGFP
Purpose: Expresses a mutant PDGFRb gene (559-562 deletion).
Depositing lab: Hirofumi Nakatomi. Depositing organization: RIKEN Center for Brain Science. Publication: Increased PDGFRB and NF-kappaB signaling caused by highly prevalent somatic mutations in intracranial aneurysms. Shima Y, Sasagawa S, Ota N, Oyama R, Tanaka M, Kubota-Sakashita M, Kawakami H, Kobayashi M, Takubo N, Ozeki AN, Sun X, Kim YJ, Kamatani Y, Matsuda K, Maejima K, Fujita M, Noda K, Kamiyama H, Tanikawa R, Nagane M, Shibahara J, Tanaka T, Rikitake Y, Mataga N, Takahashi S, Kosaki K, Okano H, Furihata T, Nakaki R, Akimitsu N, Wada Y, Ohtsuka T, Kurihara H, Kamiguchi H, Okabe S, Nakafuku M, Kato T, Nakagawa H, Saito N, Nakatomi H. Sci Transl Med. 2023 Jun 14;15(700):eabq7721. doi: 10.1126/scitranslmed.abq7721. Epub 2023 Jun 14. PubMed 37315111.
Backbone
  Vector backbone: pCAGGS
Growth in bacteria
  Bacterial resistance: Ampicillin, 100 μg/mL
  Growth temperature: 37°C
  Growth strain: DH5alpha
  Copy number: Unknown
Gene/Insert
  Gene/Insert name: Platelet derived growth factor receptor beta (PDGFRB)
  Species: H. sapiens (human)
  Mutation: 559-562 deletion
  Entrez Gene: PDGFRB (a.k.a. CD140B, IBGC4, IMF1, JTK12, KOGS, PDGFR, PDGFR-1, PDGFR1, PENTT)
Terms and licenses: Academic/Nonprofit Terms; Industry Terms: Not Available to Industry
How to cite: pCAGGS-PDGFRb559-562del-IRES2-EGFP was a gift from Hirofumi Nakatomi (Addgene plasmid # 204355 ; http://n2t.net/addgene:204355 ; RRID:Addgene_204355)
